Addgene plasmid #82264: pDONR223_CRY1_WT
Purpose: Gateway Donor vector containing CRY1 , part of the Target Accelerator Plasmid Collection.
Depositing lab: Jesse Boehm & William Hahn & David Root. Depositing organization: Broad Institute. Publication: Systematic Functional Interrogation of Rare Cancer Variants Identifies Oncogenic Alleles. Kim E, Ilic N, Shrestha Y, Zou L, Kamburov A, Zhu C, Yang X, Lubonja R, Tran N, Nguyen C, Lawrence MS, Piccioni F, Bagul M, Doench JG, Chouinard CR, Wu X, Hogstrom L, Natoli T, Tamayo P, Horn H, Corsello SM, Lage K, Root DE, Subramanian A, Golub TR, Getz G, Boehm JS, Hahn WC. Cancer Discov. 2016 Jul;6(7):714-26. doi: 10.1158/2159-8290.CD-16-0160. Epub 2016 May 4. PubMed 27147599.
Backbone
  Vector backbone: pDONR223
  Backbone manufacturer: Invitrogen
  Backbone size w/o insert (bp): 2790
  Vector type: Gateway Entry vector
Growth in bacteria
  Bacterial resistance: Spectinomycin, 50 μg/mL
  Growth temperature: 37°C
  Growth strain: DH5alpha
  Copy number: High Copy
Gene/Insert
  Gene/Insert name: CRY1 (alt name: NM_004075.4)
  Species: H. sapiens (human)
  Mutation: WT
  Entrez Gene: CRY1 (a.k.a. DSPD, PHLL1)
  Promoter: None
  Cloning method: Gateway Cloning
  Sequencing primers: 5′ M13pUC-fwd; 3′ M13-Rev
Terms and licenses: Academic/Nonprofit Terms; Industry Terms: Not Available to Industry
Depositor comments: Open state: NO stop codon immediately follows insert. Supporting reference: Systematic morphological profiling of human gene and allele function via Cell Painting. Rohban MH, et al. Elife. 2017, Mar 18;6. pii: e24060. PubMed PMID 28315521
How to cite: pDONR223_CRY1_WT was a gift from Jesse Boehm & William Hahn & David Root (Addgene plasmid # 82264 ; http://n2t.net/addgene:82264 ; RRID:Addgene_82264)
