[The description below was written by a language model from this plasmid's Addgene catalogue record and pLannotate feature annotations shown in this document.]
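Description:
pDONR223_CRY1_WT is a Gateway entry clone built on the Invitrogen pDONR223 backbone, carrying the wild-type human CRY1 open reading frame. CRY1 encodes cryptochrome 1, a transcriptional repressor that is a core component of the circadian clock. The sequenced plasmid is 4,548 nt. It is maintained in E. coli through a high-copy ColE1/pUC-type origin and selected with spectinomycin via the aadA (SmR) aminoglycoside adenylyltransferase gene, which lies downstream of a fragment of a class 1 integron Pc promoter. The short lacI, lacZα and gentamicin-resistance fragments in the annotation appear to be backbone remnants rather than functional parts.

The CRY1 coding sequence is flanked by attL recombination sites. The automated annotation labels these attL3 and attL2, although standard entry clones of this type carry attL1 and attL2, so the upstream label may be a tool assignment. These sites allow the ORF to be moved by an LR Clonase reaction into any compatible destination vector. The record lists no promoter for the insert. The rrnB T1 and T2 terminators upstream of the cassette insulate it from read-through transcription, and a T7 promoter sits just beyond the attL2 site, pointing back toward the insert. The plasmid is therefore a shuttle and archival clone rather than an expression construct.

The depositor notes that the ORF is in the "open" state, with no stop codon immediately following the insert, so it can be fused in frame to C-terminal tags supplied by a destination vector. The clone belongs to the Target Accelerator Plasmid Collection. There it serves as the wild-type reference allele for systematic functional comparison with cancer-associated variants, and it was also used in morphological profiling studies of gene and allele function.
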