Features (pLannotate 1.2.2; 12 found; start..end, strand, type, name):
     38..626     +  rep_origin     ori: high-copy-number ColE1/pMB1/pBR322/pUC origin of replication
    809..901     +  CDS            lacI (fragment): lac repressor; lacI; The lac repressor binds to the lac operator to inhibit transcription in E. coli. This inhibition can be relieved by adding lactose or isopropyl-β-D-thiogalactopyranoside (IPTG).
    956..983     -  terminator     rrnB T2 terminator: transcription terminator T2 from the E. coli rrnB gene
   1115..1158    +  terminator     rrnB T1 terminator: Escherichia coli rrnB; transcription terminator T1 from the E. coli rrnB gene
   1205..1241    -  CDS            lacZα (fragment): LacZα fragment of β-galactosidase; lacZ fragment
   1258..1353    +  protein_bind   attL3: mutant version of attL; recombination site for the Gateway® LR reaction LR Clonase™
   1356..3113    +  CDS            CRY1: CRY1_HUMAN - Also known as PHLL1. Experimental evidence at protein level: Swiss-Prot protein existence level 1. Transcriptional repressor which forms a core component of the circadian clock. The circadian clock, an internal time-keeping system, regulates various physiological processes through the generation of approximately 24 hour circadian rhythms in gene expression, which are translated into rhythms in metabolism and behavior. It is derived from the Latin roots 'circa' (about) and 'diem' (day) and acts as an important regulator of a wide array of physiological functions including metabolis
   3115..3214    -  protein_bind   attL2: mutant version of attL; recombination site for the Gateway® LR reaction LR Clonase™
   3232..3250    -  promoter       T7 promoter: promoter for bacteriophage T7 RNA polymerase
   3440..3463    +  promoter       Pc promoter (fragment): intI1 (promoter lies within the coding sequence); class 1 integron promoter
   3639..3695    +  CDS            GmR (fragment): gentamycin acetyltransferase; aacC1; confers resistance to gentamycin
   3702..4493    +  CDS            SmR: aminoglycoside adenylyltransferase (Murphy, 1985); aadA; confers resistance to spectinomycin and streptomycin
>Addgene plasmid #82264 | pDONR223_CRY1_WT | addgene full sequence | sequence record 165234 | Addgene NGS result
GAGCGTCAGACCCCGTAGAAAAGATCAAAGGATCTTCTTGAGATCCTTTTTTTCTGCGCGTAATCTGCTG
CTTGCAAACAAAAAAACCACCGCTACCAGCGGTGGTTTGTTTGCCGGATCAAGAGCTACCAACTCTTTTT
CCGAAGGTAACTGGCTTCAGCAGAGCGCAGATACCAAATACTGTTCTTCTAGTGTAGCCGTAGTTAGGCC
ACCACTTCAAGAACTCTGTAGCACCGCCTACATACCTCGCTCTGCTAATCCTGTTACCAGTGGCTGCTGC
CAGTGGCGATAAGTCGTGTCTTACCGGGTTGGACTCAAGACGATAGTTACCGGATAAGGCGCAGCGGTCG
GGCTGAACGGGGGGTTCGTGCACACAGCCCAGCTTGGAGCGAACGACCTACACCGAACTGAGATACCTAC
AGCGTGAGCTATGAGAAAGCGCCACGCTTCCCGAAGGGAGAAAGGCGGACAGGTATCCGGTAAGCGGCAG
GGTCGGAACAGGAGAGCGCACGAGGGAGCTTCCAGGGGGAAACGCCTGGTATCTTTATAGTCCTGTCGGG
TTTCGCCACCTCTGACTTGAGCGTCGATTTTTGTGATGCTCGTCAGGGGGGCGGAGCCTATGGAAAAACG
CCAGCAACGCGGCCTTTTTACGGTTCCTGGCCTTTTGCTGGCCTTTTGCTCACATGTTCTTTCCTGCGTT
ATCCCCTGATTCTGTGGATAACCGTATTACCGCCTTTGAGTGAGCTGATACCGCTCGCCGCAGCCGAACG
ACCGAGCGCAGCGAGTCAGTGAGCGAGGAAGCGGAAGAGCGCCCAATACGCAAACCGCCTCTCCCCGCGC
GTTGGCCGATTCATTAATGCAGCTGGCACGACAGGTTTCCCGACTGGAAAGCGGGCAGTGAGCGCAACGC
AATTAATACGCGTACCGCTAGCCAGGAAGAGTTTGTAGAAACGCAAAAAGGCCATCCGTCAGGATGGCCT
TCTGCTTAGTTTGATGCCTGGCAGTTTATGGCGGGCGTCCTGCCCGCCACCCTCCGGGCCGTTGCTTCAC
AACGTTCAAATCCGCTCCCGGCGGATTTGTCCTACTCAGGAGAGCGTTCACCGACAAACAACAGATAAAA
CGAAAGGCCCAGTCTTCCGACTGAGCCTTTCGTTTTATTTGATGCCTGGCAGTTCCCTACTCTCGCGTTA
ACGCTAGCATGGATGTTTTCCCAGTCACGACGTTGTAAAACGACGGCCAGTCTTAAGCTCGGGCCCCAAA
TAATGATTTTATTTTGACTGATAGTGACCTGTTCGTTGCAACAAATTGATGAGCAATGCTTTTTTATAAT
GCCAACTTTGTACAAAAAAGTTGGCATGGGGGTGAACGCCGTGCACTGGTTCCGAAAGGGGCTCCGGCTC
CACGACAACCCCGCCCTGAAGGAGTGCATTCAGGGCGCCGACACCATCCGCTGCGTCTACATCCTGGACC
CCTGGTTCGCCGGCTCCTCCAATGTGGGCATCAACAGGTGGCGATTTTTGCTTCAGTGTCTTGAGGATCT
TGATGCCAATCTACGAAAATTAAACTCCCGTCTGTTTGTGATTCGTGGACAACCAGCAGATGTGTTTCCC
AGGCTTTTCAAGGAATGGAACATTACTAAACTTTCAATTGAGTATGATTCTGAGCCCTTTGGAAAGGAAC
GAGACGCAGCTATTAAGAAACTGGCAACTGAAGCTGGAGTAGAAGTCATTGTAAGAATTTCACATACATT
ATATGACCTAGACAAGATCATAGAACTCAATGGTGGACAACCGCCTCTAACTTATAAAAGATTCCAGACT
CTCATCAGCAAAATGGAACCACTAGAGATACCAGTAGAGACAATTACTTCAGAAGTGATAGAAAAGTGCA
CAACTCCTCTGTCTGATGACCATGATGAGAAATATGGAGTCCCTTCACTGGAAGAGCTAGGTTTTGATAC
AGATGGCTTATCCTCTGCAGTGTGGCCAGGCGGAGAAACTGAAGCACTTACTCGTTTGGAAAGGCATTTG
GAAAGAAAAGCTTGGGTGGCAAATTTTGAAAGACCTCGAATGAATGCGAATTCTCTGCTTGCAAGCCCTA
CTGGACTTAGTCCTTATCTCCGATTTGGTTGTTTGTCATGTCGACTGTTTTACTTCAAACTAACAGATCT
CTACAAAAAGGTAAAGAAGAACAGTTCCCCTCCCCTTTCCCTTTATGGGCAACTGTTATGGCGTGAATTT
TTCTATACAGCAGCAACAAATAATCCACGCTTTGATAAAATGGAAGGAAACCCTATCTGTGTTCAGATTC
CTTGGGATAAAAATCCTGAGGCTTTAGCCAAATGGGCGGAAGGCCGGACAGGCTTTCCATGGATTGATGC
CATCATGACACAGCTTCGTCAGGAGGGTTGGATTCATCATCTAGCCAGGCATGCAGTTGCTTGCTTCCTG
ACACGAGGGGACCTGTGGATTAGTTGGGAAGAAGGAATGAAGGTATTTGAAGAATTATTGCTTGATGCAG
ATTGGAGCATAAATGCTGGAAGTTGGATGTGGCTGTCTTGTAGTTCCTTTTTTCAACAGTTTTTTCACTG
CTATTGCCCTGTTGGTTTTGGTAGGAGAACAGATCCCAATGGAGACTATATCAGGCGTTATTTGCCTGTC
CTAAGAGGCTTCCCTGCAAAATATATCTATGATCCCTGGAATGCACCAGAAGGTATCCAAAAGGTAGCCA
AATGTTTGATAGGAGTTAATTATCCTAAACCAATGGTGAACCATGCTGAGGCAAGCCGTTTGAATATCGA
AAGGATGAAACAGATCTATCAGCAGCTTTCACGATATAGAGGACTAGGTCTTCTGGCATCAGTACCTTCT
AATCCTAATGGGAATGGAGGCTTCATGGGATATTCTGCAGAAAATATCCCAGGTTGTAGCAGCAGTGGAA
GTTGCTCTCAAGGGAGTGGTATTTTACACTATGCTCATGGCGACAGTCAGCAAACTCACCTGTTGAAGCA
AGGAAGAAGCTCCATGGGCACTGGTCTCAGTGGTGGGAAACGTCCTAGTCAGGAAGAGGACACACAGAGT
ATTGGTCCTAAAGTCCAGAGACAGAGCACTAATTACCCAACTTTCTTGTACAAAGTTGGCATTATAAGAA
AGCATTGCTTATCAATTTGTTGCAACGAACAGGTCACTATCAGTCAAAATAAAATCATTATTTGCCATCC
AGCTGATATCCCCTATAGTGAGTCGTATTACATGGTCATAGCTGTTTCCTGGCAGCTCTGGCCCGTGTCT
CAAAATCTCTGATGTTACATTGCACAAGATAAAAATATATCATCATGCCTCCTCTAGACCAGCCAGGACA
GAAATGCCTCGACTTCGCTGCTACCCAAGGTTGCCGGGTGACGCACACCGTGGAAACGGATGAAGGCACG
AACCCAGTGGACATAAGCCTGTTCGGTTCGTAAGCTGTAATGCAAGTAGCGTATGCGCTCACGCAACTGG
TCCAGAACCTTGACCGAACGCAGCGGTGGTAACGGCGCAGTGGCGGTTTTCATGGCTTGTTATGACTGTT
TTTTTGGGGTACAGTCTATGCCTCGGGCATCCAAGCAGCAAGCGCGTTACGCCGTGGGTCGATGTTTGAT
GTTATGGAGCAGCAACGATGTTACGCAGCAGGGCAGTCGCCCTAAAACAAAGTTAAACATTATGAGGGAA
GCGGTGATCGCCGAAGTATCGACTCAACTATCAGAGGTAGTTGGCGTCATCGAGCGCCATCTCGAACCGA
CGTTGCTGGCCGTACATTTGTACGGCTCCGCAGTGGATGGCGGCCTGAAGCCACACAGTGATATTGATTT
GCTGGTTACGGTGACCGTAAGGCTTGATGAAACAACGCGGCGAGCTTTGATCAACGACCTTTTGGAAACT
TCGGCTTCCCCTGGAGAGAGCGAGATTCTCCGCGCTGTAGAAGTCACCATTGTTGTGCACGACGACATCA
TTCCGTGGCGTTATCCAGCTAAGCGCGAACTGCAATTTGGAGAATGGCAGCGCAATGACATTCTTGCAGG
TATCTTCGAGCCAGCCACGATCGACATTGATCTGGCTATCTTGCTGACAAAAGCAAGAGAACATAGCGTT
GCCTTGGTAGGTCCAGCGGCGGAGGAACTCTTTGATCCGGTTCCTGAACAGGATCTATTTGAGGCGCTAA
ATGAAACCTTAACGCTATGGAACTCGCCGCCCGACTGGGCTGGCGATGAGCGAAATGTAGTGCTTACGTT
GTCCCGCATTTGGTACAGCGCAGTAACCGGCAAAATCGCGCCGAAGGATGTCGCTGCCGACTGGGCAATG
GAGCGCCTGCCGGCCCAGTATCAGCCCGTCATACTTGAAGCTAGACAGGCTTATCTTGGACAAGAAGAAG
ATCGCTTGGCCTCGCGCGCAGATCAGTTGGAAGAATTTGTCCACTACGTGAAAGGCGAGATCACCAAGGT
AGTCGGCAAATAACCCTCGAGCCACCCATGACCAAAATCCCTTAACGTGAGTTACGCGTCGTTCCACT
