>Addgene plasmid #82264 | pDONR223_CRY1_WT | depositor partial sequence | sequence record 155635 | Insert sequence
ATGGGGGTGAACGCCGTGCACTGGTTCCGAAAGGGGCTCCGGCTCCACGACAACCCCGCCCTGAAGGAGT
GCATTCAGGGCGCCGACACCATCCGCTGCGTCTACATCCTGGACCCCTGGTTCGCCGGCTCCTCCAATGT
GGGCATCAACAGGTGGCGATTTTTGCTTCAGTGTCTTGAGGATCTTGATGCCAATCTACGAAAATTAAAC
TCCCGTCTGTTTGTGATTCGTGGACAACCAGCAGATGTGTTTCCCAGGCTTTTCAAGGAATGGAACATTA
CTAAACTTTCAATTGAGTATGATTCTGAGCCCTTTGGAAAGGAACGAGACGCAGCTATTAAGAAACTGGC
AACTGAAGCTGGAGTAGAAGTCATTGTAAGAATTTCACATACATTATATGACCTAGACAAGATCATAGAA
CTCAATGGTGGACAACCGCCTCTAACTTATAAAAGATTCCAGACTCTCATCAGCAAAATGGAACCACTAG
AGATACCAGTAGAGACAATTACTTCAGAAGTGATAGAAAAGTGCACAACTCCTCTGTCTGATGACCATGA
TGAGAAATATGGAGTCCCTTCACTGGAAGAGCTAGGTTTTGATACAGATGGCTTATCCTCTGCAGTGTGG
CCAGGCGGAGAAACTGAAGCACTTACTCGTTTGGAAAGGCATTTGGAAAGAAAAGCTTGGGTGGCAAATT
TTGAAAGACCTCGAATGAATGCGAATTCTCTGCTTGCAAGCCCTACTGGACTTAGTCCTTATCTCCGATT
TGGTTGTTTGTCATGTCGACTGTTTTACTTCAAACTAACAGATCTCTACAAAAAGGTAAAGAAGAACAGT
TCCCCTCCCCTTTCCCTTTATGGGCAACTGTTATGGCGTGAATTTTTCTATACAGCAGCAACAAATAATC
CACGCTTTGATAAAATGGAAGGAAACCCTATCTGTGTTCAGATTCCTTGGGATAAAAATCCTGAGGCTTT
AGCCAAATGGGCGGAAGGCCGGACAGGCTTTCCATGGATTGATGCCATCATGACACAGCTTCGTCAGGAG
GGTTGGATTCATCATCTAGCCAGGCATGCAGTTGCTTGCTTCCTGACACGAGGGGACCTGTGGATTAGTT
GGGAAGAAGGAATGAAGGTATTTGAAGAATTATTGCTTGATGCAGATTGGAGCATAAATGCTGGAAGTTG
GATGTGGCTGTCTTGTAGTTCCTTTTTTCAACAGTTTTTTCACTGCTATTGCCCTGTTGGTTTTGGTAGG
AGAACAGATCCCAATGGAGACTATATCAGGCGTTATTTGCCTGTCCTAAGAGGCTTCCCTGCAAAATATA
TCTATGATCCCTGGAATGCACCAGAAGGTATCCAAAAGGTAGCCAAATGTTTGATAGGAGTTAATTATCC
TAAACCAATGGTGAACCATGCTGAGGCAAGCCGTTTGAATATCGAAAGGATGAAACAGATCTATCAGCAG
CTTTCACGATATAGAGGACTAGGTCTTCTGGCATCAGTACCTTCTAATCCTAATGGGAATGGAGGCTTCA
TGGGATATTCTGCAGAAAATATCCCAGGTTGTAGCAGCAGTGGAAGTTGCTCTCAAGGGAGTGGTATTTT
ACACTATGCTCATGGCGACAGTCAGCAAACTCACCTGTTGAAGCAAGGAAGAAGCTCCATGGGCACTGGT
CTCAGTGGTGGGAAACGTCCTAGTCAGGAAGAGGACACACAGAGTATTGGTCCTAAAGTCCAGAGACAGA
GCACTAAT
